Addgene plasmid #127613: myc-Miro1 (lacking TM)
Purpose: Human Miro1 with the transmembrane deleted
Depositing lab: Josef Kittler. Depositing organization: University College London. Publication: Miro proteins coordinate microtubule- and actin-dependent mitochondrial transport and distribution. Lopez-Domenech G, Covill-Cooke C, Ivankovic D, Halff EF, Sheehan DF, Norkett R, Birsa N, Kittler JT. EMBO J. 2018 Feb 1;37(3):321-336. doi: 10.15252/embj.201696380. Epub 2018 Jan 8. PubMed 29311115.
Backbone
  Vector backbone: pRK5
  Total vector size (bp): 6520
  Vector type: Mammalian Expression
Growth in bacteria
  Bacterial resistance: Ampicillin, 100 μg/mL
  Growth temperature: 37°C
  Growth strain: DH5alpha
  Copy number: Unknown
Gene/Insert
  Gene/Insert name: Miro1
  Species: H. sapiens (human)
  Mutation: Deletion of transmembrane domain
  Entrez Gene: RHOT1 (a.k.a. ARHT1, MIRO-1, MIRO1)
  Tag / fusion protein: myc (N terminal on insert)
Terms and licenses: Academic/Nonprofit Terms; Industry Terms: Not Available to Industry
How to cite: myc-Miro1 (lacking TM) was a gift from Josef Kittler (Addgene plasmid # 127613 ; http://n2t.net/addgene:127613 ; RRID:Addgene_127613)
