[The description below was written by a language model from this plasmid's Addgene catalogue record and pLannotate feature annotations shown in this document.]
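Description:
myc-Miro1 (lacking TM) is a mammalian expression plasmid built on the pRK5 backbone that encodes human Miro1 (RHOT1), a mitochondrial GTPase involved in mitochondrial trafficking and distribution, with its transmembrane domain deleted and a myc epitope tag fused to the N-terminus. Expression is driven by the human cytomegalovirus immediate-early enhancer and promoter, followed by a fragment of CMV intron A, and the transcript is terminated by an SV40 polyadenylation signal. An SP6 promoter sits just upstream of the insert and could support in vitro transcription. The annotation software also flags a short fragment resembling an IgH signal sequence between the SP6 promoter and the coding region. This is a partial match, and the record does not indicate a functional secretion signal. The myc tag itself is not annotated as a separate feature, although there is unannotated space just upstream of the RHOT1 match where it would be expected to lie.

The plasmid is propagated in E. coli through a high-copy ColE1/pUC-type origin and selected with ampicillin via the β-lactamase gene. It also contains a filamentous phage origin (called f1 in one record and M13 in the other), an SV40 enhancer/early promoter region with no annotated mammalian selection marker, and remnants of lac, rop and bom sequences from the vector's cloning history. Two sequence records are available, a depositor sequence of 6,520 nt and a sequencing-derived record of 6,465 nt. They share the same overall architecture and differ mainly in numbering start point and the phage origin region. Since the transmembrane segment normally anchors Miro1 to the mitochondrial membrane, the construct likely serves as a non-anchored, myc-detectable Miro1 control in studies of mitochondrial transport, though the record states only the deletion itself.
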