Features (pLannotate 1.2.2; 19 found; start..end, strand, type, name):
     90..393     +  enhancer       CMV enhancer: human cytomegalovirus immediate early enhancer
    394..597     +  promoter       CMV promoter: human cytomegalovirus (CMV) immediate early promoter
    733..776     +  intron         CMV intron (fragment): modified intron A from human cytomegalovirus
    828..846     +  promoter       SP6 promoter: promoter for bacteriophage SP6 RNA polymerase
    850..887     +  CDS            IgH signal sequence (fragment): signal sequence from the mouse immunoglobulin heavy chain variable region
    970..2745    +  CDS            RHOT1: MIRO1_HUMAN - Also known as ARHT1. Experimental evidence at protein level: Swiss-Prot protein existence level 1. Mitochondrial GTPase involved in mitochondrial trafficking (PubMed:12482879, PubMed:16630562, PubMed:22396657). Probably involved in control of anterograde transport of mitochondria and their subcellular distribution (PubMed:12482879, PubMed:16630562, PubMed:22396657). From Homo sapiens (Human).
   2778..2912    +  polyA_signal   SV40 poly(A) signal: SV40 polyadenylation signal
   2985..3342    +  promoter       SV40 promoter: SV40 enhancer and early promoter
   3361..3515    +  CDS            lacZα (fragment): LacZα fragment of β-galactosidase; lacZ fragment
   3521..3572    -  misc_feature   bom (fragment): basis of mobility region from pBR322
   3591..4046    +  rep_origin     f1 ori (sequence partly withheld): f1 bacteriophage origin of replication; arrow indicates direction of (+) strand synthesis
   4233..4272    -  CDS            rop (fragment): Rop protein, which maintains plasmids at low copy number; rop
   4378..4482    +  promoter       AmpR promoter: bla
   4483..5343    +  CDS            AmpR: β-lactamase; bla; confers resistance to ampicillin, carbenicillin, and related antibiotics
   5514..6102    +  rep_origin     ori: high-copy-number ColE1/pMB1/pBR322/pUC origin of replication
   6285..6377    +  CDS            lacI (fragment): lac repressor; lacI; The lac repressor binds to the lac operator to inhibit transcription in E. coli. This inhibition can be relieved by adding lactose or isopropyl-β-D-thiogalactopyranoside (IPTG).
   6390..6411    +  protein_bind   CAP binding site: CAP binding activates transcription in the presence of cAMP. E. coli catabolite activator protein
   6426..6456    +  promoter       lac promoter: promoter for the E. coli lac operon
   6464..6480    +  protein_bind   lac operator: The lac repressor binds to the lac operator to inhibit transcription in E. coli. This inhibition can be relieved by adding lactose or isopropyl-β-D-thiogalactopyranoside (IPTG). lac repressor encoded by lacI
>Addgene plasmid #127613 | myc-Miro1 (lacking TM) | depositor full sequence | sequence record 244466 | myc-Miro1 (lacking TM) sequence 6520 bps
TTCGAGCTCGCCCGACATTGATTATTGACTAGTTATTAATAGTAATCAATTAGGGGGTCATTAGTTCATA
GCCCATATATGGAGTTCCGCGTTACATAACTTACGGTAAATGGCCCGCCTGGCTGACCGCCCAACGACCC
CCGCCCATTGACGTCAATAATGACGTATGTTCCCATAGTAACGCCAATAGGGACTTTCCATTGACGTCAA
TGGGTGGAGTATTTACGGTAAACTGCCCACTTGGCAGTACATCAAGTGTATCATATGCCAAGTACGCCCC
CTATTGACGTCAATGACGGTAAATGGCCCGCCTGGCATTATGCCCAGTACATGACCTTATGGGACTTTCC
TACTTGGCAGTACATCTACGTATTAGTCATCGCTATTACCATGGTGATGCGGTTTTGGCAGTACATCAAT
GGGCGTGGATAGCGGTTTGACTCACGGGGATTTCCAAGTCTCCACCCCATTGACGTCAATGGGAGTTTGT
TTTGGCACCAAAATCAACGGGACTTTCCAAAATGTCGTAACAACTCCGCCCCATTGACGCAAATGGGCGG
TAGGCGTGTACGGTGGGAGGTCTATATAAGCAGAGCTCGTTTAGTGAACCGTCAGATCGCCTGGAGACGC
CATCCACGCTGTTTTGACCTCCATAGAAGACACCGGGACCGATCCAGCCTCCGCGGCCGGGAACGGTGCA
TTGGAAGGCGGATTCCCCGTGCCAAGAGTGACGTAAGTACCGCGTATAGAGTCTATAGGCCCACCCCCTT
GGCTTCGTTAGAACGCGGCTACAATTAATACATAACCTTATGTATCATACACATACGATTTAGGTGACAC
TATAGAATAACATCCACTTTGCCTTTCTCTCCACAGGTGTCCACTCCCAGGTCCAACTGCACCTCGGTTC
TATCGATTGAATTGGCCACCATGGAGCAGAAGCTGATCTCCGAGGAGGACCTGGGATCTATGAAGAAAGA
CGTGCGGATCCTGCTGGTGGGAGAACCTAGAGTTGGGAAGACATCACTGATTATGTCTCTGGTCAGTGAA
GAATTTCCAGAAGAGGTTCCTCCCCGGGCAGAAGAAATCACCATTCCAGCTGATGTCACCCCAGAGAGAG
TTCCAACACACATTGTAGATTACTCAGAAGCAGAACAGAGTGATGAACAACTTCATCAAGAAATATCTCA
GGCTAATGTCATCTGTATAGTGTATGCCGTTAACAACAAGCATTCTATTGATAAGGTAACAAGTCGATGG
ATTCCTCTCATAAATGAAAGAACAGACAAAGACAGCAGGCTGCCTTTAATATTGGTTGGGAACAAATCTG
ATCTGGTGGAATATAGTAGTATGGAGACCATCCTTCCTATTATGAACCAGTATACAGAAATAGAAACCTG
TGTGGAGTGTTCAGCGAAAAACCTGAAGAACATATCAGAGCTCTTTTATTACGCACAGAAAGCTGTTCTT
CATCCTACAGGGCCCCTGTACTGCCCAGAGGAGAAGGAGATGAAACCAGCTTGTATAAAAGCCCTTACTC
GTATATTTAAAATATCTGATCAAGATAATGATGGTACTCTCAATGATGCTGAACTCAACTTCTTTCAGAG
GATTTGTTTCAACACTCCATTAGCTCCTCAAGCTCTGGAGGATGTCAAGAATGTAGTCAGAAAACATATA
AGTGATGGTGTGGCTGACAGTGGGTTGACCCTGAAAGGTTTTCTCTTTTTACACACACTTTTTATCCAGA
GAGGGAGACACGAAACTACTTGGACTGTGCTTCGACGATTTGGTTATGATGATGACCTGGATTTGACACC
TGAATATTTGTTCCCCCTGCTGAAAATACCTCCTGATTGCACTACTGAATTAAATCATCATGCATATTTA
TTTCTCCAAAGCACCTTTGACAAGCATGATTTGGATAGAGACTGTGCTTTGTCACCTGATGAGCTTAAAG
ATTTATTTAAAGTTTTCCCTTACATACCTTGGGGGCCAGATGTGAATAACACAGTTTGTACCAATGAAAG
AGGCTGGATAACCTACCAGGGATTCCTTTCCCAGTGGACGCTCACGACTTATTTAGATGTACAGCGGTGC
CTGGAATATTTGGGCTATCTAGGCTATTCAATATTGACTGAGCAAGAGTCTCAAGCTTCAGCTGTTACAG
TGACAAGAGATAAAAAGATAGACCTGCAGAAAAAACAAACTCAAAGAAATGTGTTCAGATGTAATGTAAT
TGGAGTGAAAAACTGTGGGAAAAGTGGAGTTCTTCAGGCTCTTCTTGGAAGAAACTTAATGAGGCAGAAG
AAAATTCGTGAAGATCATAAATCCTACTATGCGATTAACACTGTTTATGTATATGGACAAGAGAAATACT
TGTTGTTGCATGATATCTCAGAATCGGAATTTCTAACTGAAGCTGAAATCATTTGTGATGTTGTATGCCT
GGTATATGATGTCAGCAATCCCAAATCCTTTGAATACTGTGCCAGGATTTTTAAGCAACACTTTATGGAC
AGCAGAATACCTTGCTTAATCGTAGCTGCAAAGTCAGACCTGCATGAAGTTAAACAAGAATACAGTATTT
CACCTACTGATTTCTGCAGGAAACACAAAATGCCTCCACCACAAGCCTTCACTTGCAATACTGCTGATGC
CCCCAGTAAGGATATCTTTGTTAAATTGACAACAATGGCCATGTATCCGCACGTGACACAAGCTGACCTC
AAGAGCTCCACGTTTTGATTCCTGCAGAAGCTTGGCCGCCATGGCCCAACTTGTTTATTGCAGCTTATAA
TGGTTACAAATAAAGCAATAGCATCACAAATTTCACAAATAAAGCATTTTTTTCACTGCATTCTAGTTGT
GGTTTGTCCAAACTCATCAATGTATCTTATCATGTCTGGATCGATCGGGAATTAATTCGGCGCAGCACCA
TGGCCTGAAATAACCTCTGAAAGAGGAACTTGGTTAGGTACCTTCTGAGGCGGAAAGAACCAGCTGTGGA
ATGTGTGTCAGTTAGGGTGTGGAAAGTCCCCAGGCTCCCCAGCAGGCAGAAGTATGCAAAGCATGCATCT
CAATTAGTCAGCAACCAGGTGTGGAAAGTCCCCAGGCTCCCCAGCAGGCAGAAGTATGCAAAGCATGCAT
CTCAATTAGTCAGCAACCATAGTCCCGCCCCTAACTCCGCCCATCCCGCCCCTAACTCCGCCCAGTTCCG
CCCATTCTCCGCCCCATGGCTGACTAATTTTTTTTATTTATGCAGAGGCCGAGGCCGCCTCGGCCTCTGA
GCTATTCCAGAAGTAGTGAGGAGGCTTTTTTGGAGGCCTAGGCTTTTGCAAAAAGCTGTTAACAGCTTGG
CACTGGCCGTCGTTTTACAACGTGGTGACTGGGAAAACCCTGGCGTTACCCAACTTAATCGCCTTGCAGC
ACATCCCCCCTTCGCCAGCTGGCGTAATAGCGAAGAGGCCCGCACCGATCGCCCTTCCCAACAGTTGCGT
AGCCTGAATGGCGAATGGCGCCTGATGCGGTATTTTCTCCTTACGCATCTGTGCGGTATTTCACACCGCA
TA
[142 nt withheld, positions 3573-3714]
C
[47 nt withheld, positions 3716-3762]
G
[93 nt withheld, positions 3764-3856]
CCTTTGACGTTGGAGTCCACGTTCTTT
[37 nt withheld, positions 3884-3920]
ACCCTATCTCGGGCTATTCTTTTGATTTATAAGGGATTTTGCCGATTTCGGCCTATTGGTTAAAAAATGA
GCTGATTTAACAAAAATTTAACGCGAATTTTAACAAAATATTAACGTTTACAATTTTATGGTGCACTCTC
AGTACAATCTGCTCTGATGCCGCATAGTTAAGCCAACTCCGCTATCGCTACGTGACTGGGTCATGGCTGC
GCCCCGACACCCGCCAACACCCGCTGACGCGCCCTGACGGGCTTGTCTGCTCCCGGCATCCGCTTACAGA
CAAGCTGTGACCGTCTCCGGGAGCTGCATGTGTCAGAGGTTTTCACCGTCATCACCGAAACGCGCGAGGC
AGTATTCTTGAAGACGAAAGGGCCTCGTGATACGCCTATTTTTATAGGTTAATGTCATGATAATAATGGT
TTCTTAGACGTCAGGTGGCACTTTTCGGGGAAATGTGCGCGGAACCCCTATTTGTTTATTTTTCTAAATA
CATTCAAATATGTATCCGCTCATGAGACAATAACCCTGATAAATGCTTCAATAATATTGAAAAAGGAAGA
GTATGAGTATTCAACATTTCCGTGTCGCCCTTATTCCCTTTTTTGCGGCATTTTGCCTTCCTGTTTTTGC
TCACCCAGAAACGCTGGTGAAAGTAAAAGATGCTGAAGATCAGTTGGGTGCACGAGTGGGTTACATCGAA
CTGGATCTCAACAGCGGTAAGATCCTTGAGAGTTTTCGCCCCGAAGAACGTTTTCCAATGATGAGCACTT
TTAAAGTTCTGCTATGTGGCGCGGTATTATCCCGTGATGACGCCGGGCAAGAGCAACTCGGTCGCCGCAT
ACACTATTCTCAGAATGACTTGGTTGAGTACTCACCAGTCACAGAAAAGCATCTTACGGATGGCATGACA
GTAAGAGAATTATGCAGTGCTGCCATAACCATGAGTGATAACACTGCGGCCAACTTACTTCTGACAACGA
TCGGAGGACCGAAGGAGCTAACCGCTTTTTTGCACAACATGGGGGATCATGTAACTCGCCTTGATCGTTG
GGAACCGGAGCTGAATGAAGCCATACCAAACGACGAGCGTGACACCACGATGCCAGCAGCAATGGCAACA
ACGTTGCGCAAACTATTAACTGGCGAACTACTTACTCTAGCTTCCCGGCAACAATTAATAGACTGGATGG
AGGCGGATAAAGTTGCAGGACCACTTCTGCGCTCGGCCCTTCCGGCTGGCTGGTTTATTGCTGATAAATC
TGGAGCCGGTGAGCGTGGGTCTCGCGGTATCATTGCAGCACTGGGGCCAGATGGTAAGCCCTCCCGTATC
GTAGTTATCTACACGACGGGGAGTCAGGCAACTATGGATGAACGAAATAGACAGATCGCTGAGATAGGTG
CCTCACTGATTAAGCATTGGTAACTGTCAGACCAAGTTTACTCATATATACTTTAGATTGATTTAAAACT
TCATTTTTAATTTAAAAGGATCTAGGTGAAGATCCTTTTTGATAATCTCATGACCAAAATCCCTTAACGT
GAGTTTTCGTTCCACTGAGCGTCAGACCCCGTAGAAAAGATCAAAGGATCTTCTTGAGATCCTTTTTTTC
TGCGCGTAATCTGCTGCTTGCAAACAAAAAAACCACCGCTACCAGCGGTGGTTTGTTTGCCGGATCAAGA
GCTACCAACTCTTTTTCCGAAGGTAACTGGCTTCAGCAGAGCGCAGATACCAAATACTGTCCTTCTAGTG
TAGCCGTAGTTAGGCCACCACTTCAAGAACTCTGTAGCACCGCCTACATACCTCGCTCTGCTAATCCTGT
TACCAGTGGCTGCTGCCAGTGGCGATAAGTCGTGTCTTACCGGGTTGGACTCAAGACGATAGTTACCGGA
TAAGGCGCAGCGGTCGGGCTGAACGGGGGGTTCGTGCACACAGCCCAGCTTGGAGCGAACGACCTACACC
GAACTGAGATACCTACAGCGTGAGCATTGAGAAAGCGCCACGCTTCCCGAAGGGAGAAAGGCGGACAGGT
ATCCGGTAAGCGGCAGGGTCGGAACAGGAGAGCGCACGAGGGAGCTTCCAGGGGGAAACGCCTGGTATCT
TTATAGTCCTGTCGGGTTTCGCCACCTCTGACTTGAGCGTCGATTTTTGTGATGCTCGTCAGGGGGGCGG
AGCCTATGGAAAAACGCCAGCAACGCGGCCTTTTTACGGTTCCTGGCCTTTTGCTGGCCTTTTGCTCACA
TGTTCTTTCCTGCGTTATCCCCTGATTCTGTGGATAACCGTATTACCGCCTTTGAGTGAGCTGATACCGC
TCGCCGCAGCCGAACGACCGAGCGCAGCGAGTCAGTGAGCGAGGAAGCGGAAGAGCGCCCAATACGCAAA
CCGCCTCTCCCCGCGCGTTGGCCGATTCATTAATCCAGCTGGCACGACAGGTTTCCCGACTGGAAAGCGG
GCAGTGAGCGCAACGCAATTAATGTGAGTTACCTCACTCATTAGGCACCCCAGGCTTTACACTTTATGCT
TCCGGCTCGTATGTTGTGTGGAATTGTGAGCGGATAACAATTTCACACAGGAAACAGCTATGACCATGAT
TACGAATTAA
