Features (pLannotate 1.2.2; 20 found; start..end, strand, type, name):
      1..204     +  promoter       CMV promoter: human cytomegalovirus (CMV) immediate early promoter
    340..383     +  intron         CMV intron (fragment): modified intron A from human cytomegalovirus
    435..453     +  promoter       SP6 promoter: promoter for bacteriophage SP6 RNA polymerase
    457..494     +  CDS            IgH signal sequence (fragment): signal sequence from the mouse immunoglobulin heavy chain variable region
    577..2352    +  CDS            RHOT1: MIRO1_HUMAN - Also known as ARHT1. Experimental evidence at protein level: Swiss-Prot protein existence level 1. Mitochondrial GTPase involved in mitochondrial trafficking (PubMed:12482879, PubMed:16630562, PubMed:22396657). Probably involved in control of anterograde transport of mitochondria and their subcellular distribution (PubMed:12482879, PubMed:16630562, PubMed:22396657). From Homo sapiens (Human).
   2385..2519    +  polyA_signal   SV40 poly(A) signal: SV40 polyadenylation signal
   2588..2945    +  promoter       SV40 promoter: SV40 enhancer and early promoter
   2964..3118    +  CDS            lacZα (fragment): LacZα fragment of β-galactosidase; lacZ fragment
   3124..3175    -  misc_feature   bom (fragment): basis of mobility region from pBR322
   3194..3574    +  rep_origin     M13 ori (sequence partly withheld): M13 bacteriophage origin of replication; arrow indicates direction of (+) strand synthesis
   3650..3699    -  misc_feature   bom (fragment): basis of mobility region from pBR322
   3801..3836    -  CDS            rop (fragment): Rop protein, which maintains plasmids at low copy number; rop
   3931..4035    +  promoter       AmpR promoter: bla
   4036..4896    +  CDS            AmpR: β-lactamase; bla; confers resistance to ampicillin, carbenicillin, and related antibiotics
   5067..5655    +  rep_origin     ori: high-copy-number ColE1/pMB1/pBR322/pUC origin of replication
   5838..5930    +  CDS            lacI (fragment): lac repressor; lacI; The lac repressor binds to the lac operator to inhibit transcription in E. coli. This inhibition can be relieved by adding lactose or isopropyl-β-D-thiogalactopyranoside (IPTG).
   5943..5964    +  protein_bind   CAP binding site: CAP binding activates transcription in the presence of cAMP. E. coli catabolite activator protein
   5979..6009    +  promoter       lac promoter: promoter for the E. coli lac operon
   6017..6033    +  protein_bind   lac operator: The lac repressor binds to the lac operator to inhibit transcription in E. coli. This inhibition can be relieved by adding lactose or isopropyl-β-D-thiogalactopyranoside (IPTG). lac repressor encoded by lacI
   6086..6465    +  enhancer       CMV enhancer: human cytomegalovirus immediate early enhancer
>Addgene plasmid #127613 | myc-Miro1 (lacking TM) | addgene full sequence | sequence record 271904 | Addgene NGS Result
GTGATGCGGTTTTGGCAGTACATCAATGGGCGTGGATAGCGGTTTGACTCACGGGGATTTCCAAGTCTCC
ACCCCATTGACGTCAATGGGAGTTTGTTTTGGCACCAAAATCAACGGGACTTTCCAAAATGTCGTAACAA
CTCCGCCCCATTGACGCAAATGGGCGGTAGGCGTGTACGGTGGGAGGTCTATATAAGCAGAGCTCGTTTA
GTGAACCGTCAGATCGCCTGGAGACGCCATCCACGCTGTTTTGACCTCCATAGAAGACACCGGGACCGAT
CCAGCCTCCGCGGCCGGGAACGGTGCATTGGAACGCGGATTCCCCGTGCCAAGAGTGACGTAAGTACCGC
CTATAGAGTCTATAGGCCCACCCCCTTGGCTTCGTTAGAACGCGGCTACAATTAATACATAACCTTATGT
ATCATACACATACGATTTAGGTGACACTATAGAATAACATCCACTTTGCCTTTCTCTCCACAGGTGTCCA
CTCCCAGGTCCAACTGCACCTCGGTTCTATCGATTGAATTGGCCACCATGGAGCAGAAGCTGATCTCCGA
GGAGGACCTGGGATCTATGAAGAAAGACGTGCGGATCCTGCTGGTGGGAGAACCTAGAGTTGGGAAGACA
TCACTGATTATGTCTCTGGTCAGTGAAGAATTTCCAGAAGAGGTTCCTCCCCGGGCAGAAGAAATCACCA
TTCCAGCTGATGTCACCCCAGAGAGAGTTCCAACACACATTGTAGATTACTCAGAAGCAGAACAGAGTGA
TGAACAACTTCATCAAGAAATATCTCAGGCTAATGTCATCTGTATAGTGTATGCCGTTAACAACAAGCAT
TCTATTGATAAGGTAACAAGTCGATGGATTCCTCTCATAAATGAAAGAACAGACAAAGACAGCAGGCTGC
CTTTAATATTGGTTGGGAACAAATCTGATCTGGTGGAATATAGTAGTATGGAGACCATCCTTCCTATTAT
GAACCAGTATACAGAAATAGAAACCTGTGTGGAGTGTTCAGCGAAAAACCTGAAGAACATATCAGAGCTC
TTTTATTACGCACAGAAAGCTGTTCTTCATCCTACAGGGCCCCTGTACTGCCCAGAGGAGAAGGAGATGA
AACCAGCTTGTATAAAAGCCCTTACTCGTATATTTAAAATATCTGATCAAGATAATGATGGTACTCTCAA
TGATGCTGAACTCAACTTCTTTCAGAGGATTTGTTTCAACACTCCATTAGCTCCTCAAGCTCTGGAGGAT
GTCAAGAATGTAGTCAGAAAACATATAAGTGATGGTGTGGCTGACAGTGGGTTGACCCTGAAAGGTTTTC
TCTTTTTACACACACTTTTTATCCAGAGAGGGAGACACGAAACTACTTGGACTGTGCTTCGACGATTTGG
TTATGATGATGACCTGGATTTGACACCTGAATATTTGTTCCCCCTGCTGAAAATACCTCCTGATTGCACT
ACTGAATTAAATCATCATGCATATTTATTTCTCCAAAGCACCTTTGACAAGCATGATTTGGATAGAGACT
GTGCTTTGTCACCTGATGAGCTTAAAGATTTATTTAAAGTTTTCCCTTACATACCTTGGGGGCCAGATGT
GAATAACACAGTTTGTACCAATGAAAGAGGCTGGATAACCTACCAGGGATTCCTTTCCCAGTGGACGCTC
ACGACTTATTTAGATGTACAGCGGTGCCTGGAATATTTGGGCTATCTAGGCTATTCAATATTGACTGAGC
AAGAGTCTCAAGCTTCAGCTGTTACAGTGACAAGAGATAAAAAGATAGACCTGCAGAAAAAACAAACTCA
AAGAAATGTGTTCAGATGTAATGTAATTGGAGTGAAAAACTGTGGGAAAAGTGGAGTTCTTCAGGCTCTT
CTTGGAAGAAACTTAATGAGGCAGAAGAAAATTCGTGAAGATCATAAATCCTACTATGCGATTAACACTG
TTTATGTATATGGACAAGAGAAATACTTGTTGTTGCATGATATCTCAGAATCGGAATTTCTAACTGAAGC
TGAAATCATTTGTGATGTTGTATGCCTGGTATATGATGTCAGCAATCCCAAATCCTTTGAATACTGTGCC
AGGATTTTTAAGCAACACTTTATGGACAGCAGAATACCTTGCTTAATCGTAGCTGCAAAGTCAGACCTGC
ATGAAGTTAAACAAGAATACAGTATTTCACCTACTGATTTCTGCAGGAAACACAAAATGCCTCCACCACA
AGCCTTCACTTGCAATACTGCTGATGCCCCCAGTAAGGATATCTTTGTTAAATTGACAACAATGGCCATG
TATCCGCACGTGACACAAGCTGACCTCAAGAGCTCCACGTTTTGATTCCTGCAGAAGCTTGGCCGCCATG
GCCCAACTTGTTTATTGCAGCTTATAATGGTTACAAATAAAGCAATAGCATCACAAATTTCACAAATAAA
GCATTTTTTTCACTGCATTCTAGTTGTGGTTTGTCCAAACTCATCAATGTATCTTATCATGTCTGGATCG
GGAATTAATTCGGCGCAGCACCATGGCCTGAAATAACCTCTGAAAGAGGAACTTGGTTAGGTACCTTCTG
AGGCGGAAAGAACCAGCTGTGGAATGTGTGTCAGTTAGGGTGTGGAAAGTCCCCAGGCTCCCCAGCAGGC
AGAAGTATGCAAAGCATGCATCTCAATTAGTCAGCAACCAGGTGTGGAAAGTCCCCAGGCTCCCCAGCAG
GCAGAAGTATGCAAAGCATGCATCTCAATTAGTCAGCAACCATAGTCCCGCCCCTAACTCCGCCCATCCC
GCCCCTAACTCCGCCCAGTTCCGCCCATTCTCCGCCCCATGGCTGACTAATTTTTTTTATTTATGCAGAG
GCCGAGGCCGCCTCGGCCTCTGAGCTATTCCAGAAGTAGTGAGGAGGCTTTTTTGGAGGCCTAGGCTTTT
GCAAAAAGCTGTTAACAGCTTGGCACTGGCCGTCGTTTTACAACGTCGTGACTGGGAAAACCCTGGCGTT
ACCCAACTTAATCGCCTTGCAGCACATCCCCCTTTCGCCAGCTGGCGTAATAGCGAAGAGGCCCGCACCG
ATCGCCCTTCCCAACAGTTGCGCAGCCTGAATGGCGAATGGCGCCTGATGCGGTATTTTCTCCTTACGCA
TCTGTGCGGTATTTCACACCGCATA
[142 nt withheld, positions 3176-3317]
C
[141 nt withheld, positions 3319-3459]
CCTTTGACGTTGGAGTCCACGTTCTTT
[37 nt withheld, positions 3487-3523]
ACCCTATCTCGGGCTATTCTTTTGATTTATAAGGGATTTTGCCGATTTCGGCCTATTGGTTAAAAAATGA
GCTGATTTAACAAAAATTTAACGCGAATTTTAACAAAATATTAACGTTTACAATTTTATGGTGCACTCTC
AGTACAATCTGCTCTGATGCCGCATAGTTAAGCCAGCCCCGACACCCGCCAACACCCGCTGACGCGCCCT
GACGGGCTTGTCTGCTCCCGGCATCCGCTTACAGACAAGCTGTGACCGTCTCCGGGAGCTGCATGTGTCA
GAGGTTTTCACCGTCATCACCGAAACGCGCGAGACGAAAGGGCCTCGTGATACGCCTATTTTTATAGGTT
AATGTCATGATAATAATGGTTTCTTAGACGTCAGGTGGCACTTTTCGGGGAAATGTGCGCGGAACCCCTA
TTTGTTTATTTTTCTAAATACATTCAAATATGTATCCGCTCATGAGACAATAACCCTGATAAATGCTTCA
ATAATATTGAAAAAGGAAGAGTATGAGTATTCAACATTTCCGTGTCGCCCTTATTCCCTTTTTTGCGGCA
TTTTGCCTTCCTGTTTTTGCTCACCCAGAAACGCTGGTGAAAGTAAAAGATGCTGAAGATCAGTTGGGTG
CACGAGTGGGTTACATCGAACTGGATCTCAACAGCGGTAAGATCCTTGAGAGTTTTCGCCCCGAAGAACG
TTTTCCAATGATGAGCACTTTTAAAGTTCTGCTATGTGGCGCGGTATTATCCCGTATTGACGCCGGGCAA
GAGCAACTCGGTCGCCGCATACACTATTCTCAGAATGACTTGGTTGAGTACTCACCAGTCACAGAAAAGC
ATCTTACGGATGGCATGACAGTAAGAGAATTATGCAGTGCTGCCATAACCATGAGTGATAACACTGCGGC
CAACTTACTTCTGACAACGATCGGAGGACCGAAGGAGCTAACCGCTTTTTTGCACAACATGGGGGATCAT
GTAACTCGCCTTGATCGTTGGGAACCGGAGCTGAATGAAGCCATACCAAACGACGAGCGTGACACCACGA
TGCCTGTAGCAATGGCAACAACGTTGCGCAAACTATTAACTGGCGAACTACTTACTCTAGCTTCCCGGCA
ACAATTAATAGACTGGATGGAGGCGGATAAAGTTGCAGGACCACTTCTGCGCTCGGCCCTTCCGGCTGGC
TGGTTTATTGCTGATAAATCTGGAGCCGGTGAGCGTGGGTCTCGCGGTATCATTGCAGCACTGGGGCCAG
ATGGTAAGCCCTCCCGTATCGTAGTTATCTACACGACGGGGAGTCAGGCAACTATGGATGAACGAAATAG
ACAGATCGCTGAGATAGGTGCCTCACTGATTAAGCATTGGTAACTGTCAGACCAAGTTTACTCATATATA
CTTTAGATTGATTTAAAACTTCATTTTTAATTTAAAAGGATCTAGGTGAAGATCCTTTTTGATAATCTCA
TGACCAAAATCCCTTAACGTGAGTTTTCGTTCCACTGAGCGTCAGACCCCGTAGAAAAGATCAAAGGATC
TTCTTGAGATCCTTTTTTTCTGCGCGTAATCTGCTGCTTGCAAACAAAAAAACCACCGCTACCAGCGGTG
GTTTGTTTGCCGGATCAAGAGCTACCAACTCTTTTTCCGAAGGTAACTGGCTTCAGCAGAGCGCAGATAC
CAAATACTGTTCTTCTAGTGTAGCCGTAGTTAGGCCACCACTTCAAGAACTCTGTAGCACCGCCTACATA
CCTCGCTCTGCTAATCCTGTTACCAGTGGCTGCTGCCAGTGGCGATAAGTCGTGTCTTACCGGGTTGGAC
TCAAGACGATAGTTACCGGATAAGGCGCAGCGGTCGGGCTGAACGGGGGGTTCGTGCACACAGCCCAGCT
TGGAGCGAACGACCTACACCGAACTGAGATACCTACAGCGTGAGCTATGAGAAAGCGCCACGCTTCCCGA
AGGGAGAAAGGCGGACAGGTATCCGGTAAGCGGCAGGGTCGGAACAGGAGAGCGCACGAGGGAGCTTCCA
GGGGGAAACGCCTGGTATCTTTATAGTCCTGTCGGGTTTCGCCACCTCTGACTTGAGCGTCGATTTTTGT
GATGCTCGTCAGGGGGGCGGAGCCTATGGAAAAACGCCAGCAACGCGGCCTTTTTACGGTTCCTGGCCTT
TTGCTGGCCTTTTGCTCACATGTTCTTTCCTGCGTTATCCCCTGATTCTGTGGATAACCGTATTACCGCC
TTTGAGTGAGCTGATACCGCTCGCCGCAGCCGAACGACCGAGCGCAGCGAGTCAGTGAGCGAGGAAGCGG
AAGAGCGCCCAATACGCAAACCGCCTCTCCCCGCGCGTTGGCCGATTCATTAATGCAGCTGGCACGACAG
GTTTCCCGACTGGAAAGCGGGCAGTGAGCGCAACGCAATTAATGTGAGTTAGCTCACTCATTAGGCACCC
CAGTCTTTACACTTTATGCTTCCGGCTCGTATGTTGTGTGGAATTGTGAGCGGATAACAATTTCACACAG
GAAACAGCTATGACATGATTACGAATTAATTCGAGCTCGCCCGACATTGATTATTGACTAGTTATTAATA
GTAATCAATTACGGGGTCATTAGTTCATAGCCCATATATGGAGTTCCGCGTTACATAACTTACGGTAAAT
GGCCCGCCTGGCTGACCGCCCAACGACCCCCGCCCATTGACGTCAATAATGACGTATGTTCCCATAGTAA
CGCCAATAGGGACTTTCCATTGACGTCAATGGGTGGAGTATTTACGGTAAACTGCCCACTTGGCAGTACA
TCAAGTGTATCATATGCCAAGTACGCCCCCTATTGACGTCAATGACGGTAAATGGCCCGCCTGGCATTAT
GCCCAGTACATGACCTTATGGGACTTTCCTACTTGGCAGTACATCTACGTATTAGTCATCGCTATTACCA
TG
